>Addgene plasmid #132289 | pDONR221_SLC45A1 | addgene full sequence | sequence record 263150 | Addgene NGS Result
CTTTCCTGCGTTATCCCCTGATTCTGTGGATAACCGTATTACCGCCTTTGAGTGAGCTGATACCGCTCGC
CGCAGCCGAACGACCGAGCGCAGCGAGTCAGTGAGCGAGGAAGCGGAAGAGCGCCCAATACGCAAACCGC
CTCTCCCCGCGCGTTGGCCGATTCATTAATGCAGCTGGCACGACAGGTTTCCCGACTGGAAAGCGGGCAG
TGAGCGCAACGCAATTAATACGCGTACCGCTAGCCAGGAAGAGTTTGTAGAAACGCAAAAAGGCCATCCG
TCAGGATGGCCTTCTGCTTAGTTTGATGCCTGGCAGTTTATGGCGGGCGTCCTGCCCGCCACCCTCCGGG
CCGTTGCTTCACAACGTTCAAATCCGCTCCCGGCGGATTTGTCCTACTCAGGAGAGCGTTCACCGACAAA
CAACAGATAAAACGAAAGGCCCAGTCTTCCGACTGAGCCTTTCGTTTTATTTGATGCCTGGCAGTTCCCT
ACTCTCGCGTTAACGCTAGCATGGATGTTTTCCCAGTCACGACGTTGTAAAACGACGGCCAGTCTTAAGC
TCGGGCCCCAAATAATGATTTTATTTTGACTGATAGTGACCTGTTCGTTGCAACACATTGATGAGCAATG
CTTTTTTATAATGCCAACTTTGTACAAAAAAGCAGGCTCCACCATGCTGCAGCAGCCAGGACCTAGGCCA
GGCCGCCAGCAGCCCTCCGGCGACAGGGATGCATGCAGGCTGCACCCTCAGGGCAGGCCCCCTGCCCTGC
CAACCATGATCCCTGCAGCAAGCTCCACACCACCAGGCGACGCACTGTTCCCAAGCGTGGCACCCCAGGA
TTTTTGGCGCTCCCAGGTGACCGGATACAGCGGATCCGTGACAAGGCACCTGTCCCACCGCGCCAACAAC
TTCAAGCGGCACCCTAAGCGGAGAAAGTGCATCAGACCAAGCCCTCCACCCCCTCCAAACACCCCCTGTC
CTCTGGAGCTGGTGGACTTCGGCGATCTGCACCCCCAGCGGTCCTTCAGAGAGCTGCTGTTTAATGGCTG
CATCCTGTTCGGCATCGAGTTTTCTTACGCCATGGAGACCGCCTATGTGACACCCGTGCTGCTGCAGATG
GGCCTGCCTGACCAGCTGTATAGCCTGGTGTGGTTCATCTCCCCAATCCTGGGCTTTCTGCTGCAGCCAC
TGCTGGGAGCATGGTCTGATAGGTGTACCAGCAGATTCGGCAGGCGCCGGCCCTTTATCCTGGTGCTGGC
AATCGGCGCCCTGCTGGGACTGAGCCTGCTGCTGAACGGAAGGGACATCGGAATCGCCCTGGCAGATGTG
ACCGGCAATCACAAGTGGGGACTGCTGCTGACAGTGTGCGGAGTGGTGCTGATGGACTTCAGCGCCGACT
CCGCCGATAACCCATCTCACGCCTACATGATGGACGTGTGCAGCCCCGCCGACCAGGATAGAGGCCTGAA
TATCCACGCACTGCTGGCAGGACTGGGAGGAGGCTTCGGCTACGTGGTGGGCGGCATCCACTGGGATAAG
ACCGGATTTGGACGGGCCCTGGGAGGACAGCTGAGAGTGATCTATCTGTTCACCGCCGTGACACTGTCCG
TGACCACAGTGCTGACACTGGTGTCTATCCCAGAGAGGCCACTGAGGCCACCTTCTGAGAAGAGGGCCGC
CATGAAGTCTCCTAGCCTGCCACTGCCACCAAGCCCTCCAGTGCTGCCTGAGGAGGGACCAGGCGACTCT
CTGCCTAGCCACACCGCCACAAACTTTTCTAGCCCAATCTCCCCCCCTTCTCCCCTGACCCCTAAGTACG
GCAGCTTCATCTCCCGCGATTCCTCTCTGACCGGCATCAGCGAGTTCGCCAGCTCCTTTGGCACAGCCAA
TATCGACTCCGTGCTGATCGATTGCTTTACAGGAGGACACGACTCCTACCTGGCAATCCCAGGATCTGTG
CCTAGGCCACCCATCTCCGTGTCTTTCCCAAGGGCACCAGACGGCTTTTATCGGCAGGATAGAGGACTGC
TGGAGGGAAGGGAGGGCGCCCTGACCAGCGGCTGTGACGGCGATATCCTGCGCGTGGGCTCCCTGGACAC
CTCTAAGCCCAGGTCTAGCGGCATCCTGAAGCGCCCACAGACACTGGCAATCCCAGATGCAGCAGGAGGA
GGAGGCCCTGAGACCAGCAGAAGGCGCAACGTGACATTCTCCCAGCAGGTGGCCAACATCCTGCTGAATG
GCGTGAAGTACGAGTCCGAGCTGACCGGATCCTCTGAGAGGGCAGAGCAGCCTCTGTCTGTGGGCAGACT
GTGCAGCACCATCTGTAACATGCCAAAGGCCCTGAGGACACTGTGCGTGAATCACTTCCTGGGCTGGCTG
AGCTTTGAGGGCATGCTGCTGTTCTATACCGACTTTATGGGCGAGGTGGTGTTTCAGGGCGATCCTAAGG
CCCCACACACCTCTGAGGCCTACCAGAAGTATAACAGCGGCGTGACAATGGGCTGCTGGGGCATGTGCAT
CTACGCCTTCTCCGCCGCCTTTTATTCTGCCATCCTGGAGAAGCTGGAGGAGTTCCTGTCCGTGCGGACC
CTGTACTTCATCGCCTATCTGGCCTTTGGCCTGGGAACCGGACTGGCCACACTGTCCAGAAATCTGTACG
TGGTGCTGTCTCTGTGCATCACATATGGCATCCTGTTTAGCACCCTGTGCACACTGCCCTACTCCCTGCT
GTGCGACTACTATCAGTCTAAGAAGTTCGCAGGAAGCTCCGCCGACGGAACCAGGAGAGGCATGGGCGTG
GATATCTCTCTGCTGAGCTGCCAGTACTTTCTGGCCCAGATCCTGGTGAGCCTGGTGCTGGGACCACTGA
CAAGCGCCGTGGGATCCGCCAACGGCGTGATGTATTTCTCTAGCCTGGTGTCCTTTCTGGGCTGTCTGTA
CTCCTCTCTGTTCGTGATCTATGAGATCCCTCCAAGCGACGCCGCCGATGAGGAGCACAGACCTCTGCTG
CTGAATGTGGACCCAGCTTTCTTGTACAAAGTTGGCATTATAAGAAAGCATTGCTTATCAATTTGTTGCA
ACGAACAGGTCACTATCAGTCAAAATAAAATCATTATTTGCCATCCAGCTGATATCCCCTATAGTGAGTC
GTATTACATGGTCATAGCTGTTTCCTGGCAGCTCTGGCCCGTGTCTCAAAATCTCTGATGTTACATTGCA
CAAGATAAAAATATATCATCATGAACAATAAAACTGTCTGCTTACATAAACAGTAATACAAGGGGTGTTA
TGAGCCATATTCAACGGGAAACGTCGAGGCCGCGATTAAATTCCAACATGGATGCTGATTTATATGGGTA
TAAATGGGCTCGCGATAATGTCGGGCAATCAGGTGCGACAATCTATCGCTTGTATGGGAAGCCCGATGCG
CCAGAGTTGTTTCTGAAACATGGCAAAGGTAGCGTTGCCAATGATGTTACAGATGAGATGGTCAGACTAA
ACTGGCTGACGGAATTTATGCCTCTTCCGACCATCAAGCATTTTATCCGTACTCCTGATGATGCATGGTT
ACTCACCACTGCGATCCCCGGAAAAACAGCATTCCAGGTATTAGAAGAATATCCTGATTCAGGTGAAAAT
ATTGTTGATGCGCTGGCAGTGTTCCTGCGCCGGTTGCATTCGATTCCTGTTTGTAATTGTCCTTTTAACA
GCGATCGCGTATTTCGTCTCGCTCAGGCGCAATCACGAATGAATAACGGTTTGGTTGATGCGAGTGATTT
TGATGACGAGCGTAATGGCTGGCCTGTTGAACAAGTCTGGAAAGAAATGCATAAACTTTTGCCATTCTCA
CCGGATTCAGTCGTCACTCATGGTGATTTCTCACTTGATAACCTTATTTTTGACGAGGGGAAATTAATAG
GTTGTATTGATGTTGGACGAGTCGGAATCGCAGACCGATACCAGGATCTTGCCATCCTATGGAACTGCCT
CGGTGAGTTTTCTCCTTCATTACAGAAACGGCTTTTTCAAAAATATGGTATTGATAATCCTGATATGAAT
AAATTGCAGTTTCATTTGATGCTCGATGAGTTTTTCTAATCAGAATTGGTTAATTGGTTGTAACACTGGC
AGAGCATTACGCTGACTTGACGGGACGGCGCAAGCTCATGACCAAAATCCCTTAACGTGAGTTACGCGTC
GTTCCACTGAGCGTCAGACCCCGTAGAAAAGATCAAAGGATCTTCTTGAGATCCTTTTTTTCTGCGCGTA
ATCTGCTGCTTGCAAACAAAAAAACCACCGCTACCAGCGGTGGTTTGTTTGCCGGATCAAGAGCTACCAA
CTCTTTTTCCGAAGGTAACTGGCTTCAGCAGAGCGCAGATACCAAATACTGTTCTTCTAGTGTAGCCGTA
GTTAGGCCACCACTTCAAGAACTCTGTAGCACCGCCTACATACCTCGCTCTGCTAATCCTGTTACCAGTG
GCTGCTGCCAGTGGCGATAAGTCGTGTCTTACCGGGTTGGACTCAAGACGATAGTTACCGGATAAGGCGC
AGCGGTCGGGCTGAACGGGGGGTTCGTGCACACAGCCCAGCTTGGAGCGAACGACCTACACCGAACTGAG
ATACCTACAGCGTGAGCTATGAGAAAGCGCCACGCTTCCCGAAGGGAGAAAGGCGGACAGGTATCCGGTA
AGCGGCAGGGTCGGAACAGGAGAGCGCACGAGGGAGCTTCCAGGGGGAAACGCCTGGTATCTTTATAGTC
CTGTCGGGTTTCGCCACCTCTGACTTGAGCGTCGATTTTTGTGATGCTCGTCAGGGGGGCGGAGCCTATG
GAAAAACGCCAGCAACGCGGCCTTTTTACGGTTCCTGGCCTTTTGCTGGCCTTTTGCTCACATGTT
Features (pLannotate 1.2.2; 10 found; start..end, strand, type, name):
    121..213     +  CDS            lacI (fragment): lac repressor; lacI; The lac repressor binds to the lac operator to inhibit transcription in E. coli. This inhibition can be relieved by adding lactose or isopropyl-β-D-thiogalactopyranoside (IPTG).
    268..295     -  terminator     rrnB T2 terminator: transcription terminator T2 from the E. coli rrnB gene
    427..470     +  terminator     rrnB T1 terminator: Escherichia coli rrnB; transcription terminator T1 from the E. coli rrnB gene
    517..553     -  CDS            lacZα (fragment): LacZα fragment of β-galactosidase; lacZ fragment
    569..668     +  protein_bind   attL1: mutant version of attL; recombination site for the Gateway® LR reaction LR Clonase™
    674..3019    +  CDS            SLC45A1: S45A1_HUMAN - Also known as DNB5. Experimental evidence at protein level: Swiss-Prot protein existence level 1. Proton-associated glucose transporter in the brain. From Homo sapiens (Human).
   3021..3120    -  protein_bind   attL2: mutant version of attL; recombination site for the Gateway® LR reaction LR Clonase™
   3138..3156    -  promoter       T7 promoter: promoter for bacteriophage T7 RNA polymerase
   3290..4099    +  CDS            KanR: aminoglycoside phosphotransferase; aph(3')-Ia; confers resistance to kanamycin in bacteria or G418 (Geneticin®) in eukaryotes
   4246..4834    +  rep_origin     ori: high-copy-number ColE1/pMB1/pBR322/pUC origin of replication
