[The description below was written by a language model from this plasmid's Addgene catalogue record and pLannotate feature annotations shown in this document.]
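Description:
pDONR221_SLC45A1 is a Gateway entry clone built on the commercial pDONR221 donor backbone, carrying a codon-optimized open reading frame for human SLC45A1 (also known as DNB5), a solute carrier annotated as a proton-associated glucose transporter in the brain. The plasmid totals about 4.9 kb. It is maintained in E. coli through a high-copy ColE1/pUC-type origin of replication and is selected with kanamycin via an aminoglycoside phosphotransferase (KanR) gene.

The 2,346 bp SLC45A1 coding sequence sits between attL1 and attL2 recombination sites. This arrangement is what remains after a BP reaction into the donor vector. It allows the ORF to be transferred directionally, by an LR Clonase reaction, into any attR-containing destination vector. Upstream of attL1 lie the rrnB T1 and T2 transcription terminators, which insulate the insert from read-through transcription in bacteria. Short lacI and lacZα fragments in the same region appear to be backbone remnants rather than functional genes. A T7 promoter lies just beyond attL2 on the opposite strand, pointing back toward the insert, and M13 forward and reverse primer sites are used to sequence it.

Although the catalogue lists the vector type as mammalian expression, the feature table shows no eukaryotic promoter, polyadenylation signal or epitope tag. The plasmid is therefore a shuttle for the ORF rather than an expression construct in its own right. It belongs to a large consortium collection of SLC transporter clones, and its stated purpose is subcloning of the ORF into custom expression vectors. The record does not state whether the ORF ends in a stop codon.
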