Addgene plasmid #132289: pDONR221_SLC45A1
Purpose: Gateway entry clone with codon-optimized ORF sequence for subcloning into custom expression vectors
Depositing lab: RESOLUTE Consortium & Giulio Superti-Furga. Depositing organization: CeMM Research Center for Molecular Medicine. Publication: The RESOLUTE consortium: unlocking SLC transporters for drug discovery. Superti-Furga G, Lackner D, Wiedmer T, Ingles-Prieto A, Barbosa B, Girardi E, Goldmann U, Gurtl B, Klavins K, Klimek C, Lindinger S, Lineiro-Retes E, Muller AC, Onstein S, Redinger G, Reil D, Sedlyarov V, Wolf G, Crawford M, Everley R, ... Steppan CM. Nat Rev Drug Discov. 2020 Jul;19(7):429-430. doi: 10.1038/d41573-020-00056-6. PubMed 32265506.
Backbone
  Vector backbone: pDONR221
  Backbone manufacturer: Thermo Fisher Scientific
  Backbone size w/o insert (bp): 2550
  Vector type: Mammalian Expression
Growth in bacteria
  Bacterial resistance: Kanamycin, 50 μg/mL
  Growth temperature: 37°C
  Growth strain: Stbl3
  Copy number: High Copy
Gene/Insert
  Gene/Insert name: SLC45A1 (alt name: DNB5)
  Species: H. sapiens (human)
  Insert size (bp): 2346
  Entrez Gene: SLC45A1 (a.k.a. DNB5, IDDNPF, PAST-A)
  Cloning method: Gateway Cloning
  Sequencing primers: 5′ M13-fwd; 3′ M13-rev
Terms and licenses: Academic/Nonprofit Terms; Industry Terms
Depositor comments: For more information on the full Resolute plasmid collection, please see www.addgene.org/depositor-collections/re-solute/. Please provide your feedback on this plasmid to the RESOLUTE consortium by filling out their RESOLUTE repository feedback form: https://forms.office.com/Pages/ResponsePage.aspx?id=0e05yklzmkS7rjFGQL4N7z4feCLQvEJAmVcOCM_u885UN1JJRko0Ukg4TVQwNTZLOUxPQVJWT1NHUCQlQCN0PWcu
How to cite: pDONR221_SLC45A1 was a gift from RESOLUTE Consortium & Giulio Superti-Furga (Addgene plasmid # 132289 ; http://n2t.net/addgene:132289 ; RRID:Addgene_132289)
