>Addgene plasmid #132289 | pDONR221_SLC45A1 | depositor partial sequence | sequence record 253978 | Codon-optimized ORF of SLC45A1
ATGCTGCAGCAGCCAGGACCTAGGCCAGGCCGCCAGCAGCCCTCCGGCGACAGGGATGCATGCAGGCTGC
ACCCTCAGGGCAGGCCCCCTGCCCTGCCAACCATGATCCCTGCAGCAAGCTCCACACCACCAGGCGACGC
ACTGTTCCCAAGCGTGGCACCCCAGGATTTTTGGCGCTCCCAGGTGACCGGATACAGCGGATCCGTGACA
AGGCACCTGTCCCACCGCGCCAACAACTTCAAGCGGCACCCTAAGCGGAGAAAGTGCATCAGACCAAGCC
CTCCACCCCCTCCAAACACCCCCTGTCCTCTGGAGCTGGTGGACTTCGGCGATCTGCACCCCCAGCGGTC
CTTCAGAGAGCTGCTGTTTAATGGCTGCATCCTGTTCGGCATCGAGTTTTCTTACGCCATGGAGACCGCC
TATGTGACACCCGTGCTGCTGCAGATGGGCCTGCCTGACCAGCTGTATAGCCTGGTGTGGTTCATCTCCC
CAATCCTGGGCTTTCTGCTGCAGCCACTGCTGGGAGCATGGTCTGATAGGTGTACCAGCAGATTCGGCAG
GCGCCGGCCCTTTATCCTGGTGCTGGCAATCGGCGCCCTGCTGGGACTGAGCCTGCTGCTGAACGGAAGG
GACATCGGAATCGCCCTGGCAGATGTGACCGGCAATCACAAGTGGGGACTGCTGCTGACAGTGTGCGGAG
TGGTGCTGATGGACTTCAGCGCCGACTCCGCCGATAACCCATCTCACGCCTACATGATGGACGTGTGCAG
CCCCGCCGACCAGGATAGAGGCCTGAATATCCACGCACTGCTGGCAGGACTGGGAGGAGGCTTCGGCTAC
GTGGTGGGCGGCATCCACTGGGATAAGACCGGATTTGGACGGGCCCTGGGAGGACAGCTGAGAGTGATCT
ATCTGTTCACCGCCGTGACACTGTCCGTGACCACAGTGCTGACACTGGTGTCTATCCCAGAGAGGCCACT
GAGGCCACCTTCTGAGAAGAGGGCCGCCATGAAGTCTCCTAGCCTGCCACTGCCACCAAGCCCTCCAGTG
CTGCCTGAGGAGGGACCAGGCGACTCTCTGCCTAGCCACACCGCCACAAACTTTTCTAGCCCAATCTCCC
CCCCTTCTCCCCTGACCCCTAAGTACGGCAGCTTCATCTCCCGCGATTCCTCTCTGACCGGCATCAGCGA
GTTCGCCAGCTCCTTTGGCACAGCCAATATCGACTCCGTGCTGATCGATTGCTTTACAGGAGGACACGAC
TCCTACCTGGCAATCCCAGGATCTGTGCCTAGGCCACCCATCTCCGTGTCTTTCCCAAGGGCACCAGACG
GCTTTTATCGGCAGGATAGAGGACTGCTGGAGGGAAGGGAGGGCGCCCTGACCAGCGGCTGTGACGGCGA
TATCCTGCGCGTGGGCTCCCTGGACACCTCTAAGCCCAGGTCTAGCGGCATCCTGAAGCGCCCACAGACA
CTGGCAATCCCAGATGCAGCAGGAGGAGGAGGCCCTGAGACCAGCAGAAGGCGCAACGTGACATTCTCCC
AGCAGGTGGCCAACATCCTGCTGAATGGCGTGAAGTACGAGTCCGAGCTGACCGGATCCTCTGAGAGGGC
AGAGCAGCCTCTGTCTGTGGGCAGACTGTGCAGCACCATCTGTAACATGCCAAAGGCCCTGAGGACACTG
TGCGTGAATCACTTCCTGGGCTGGCTGAGCTTTGAGGGCATGCTGCTGTTCTATACCGACTTTATGGGCG
AGGTGGTGTTTCAGGGCGATCCTAAGGCCCCACACACCTCTGAGGCCTACCAGAAGTATAACAGCGGCGT
GACAATGGGCTGCTGGGGCATGTGCATCTACGCCTTCTCCGCCGCCTTTTATTCTGCCATCCTGGAGAAG
CTGGAGGAGTTCCTGTCCGTGCGGACCCTGTACTTCATCGCCTATCTGGCCTTTGGCCTGGGAACCGGAC
TGGCCACACTGTCCAGAAATCTGTACGTGGTGCTGTCTCTGTGCATCACATATGGCATCCTGTTTAGCAC
CCTGTGCACACTGCCCTACTCCCTGCTGTGCGACTACTATCAGTCTAAGAAGTTCGCAGGAAGCTCCGCC
GACGGAACCAGGAGAGGCATGGGCGTGGATATCTCTCTGCTGAGCTGCCAGTACTTTCTGGCCCAGATCC
TGGTGAGCCTGGTGCTGGGACCACTGACAAGCGCCGTGGGATCCGCCAACGGCGTGATGTATTTCTCTAG
CCTGGTGTCCTTTCTGGGCTGTCTGTACTCCTCTCTGTTCGTGATCTATGAGATCCCTCCAAGCGACGCC
GCCGATGAGGAGCACAGACCTCTGCTGCTGAATGTG
